>Addgene plasmid #201814 | pCINeo CD3 delta | addgene full sequence | sequence record 396460 | Addgene NGS Result
TCAATATTGGCCATTAGCCATATTATTCATTGGTTATATAGCATAAATCAATATTGGCTATTGGCCATTG
CATACGTTGTATCTATATCATAATATGTACATTTATATTGGCTCATGTCCAATATGACCGCCATGTTGGC
ATTGATTATTGACTAGTTATTAATAGTAATCAATTACGGGGTCATTAGTTCATAGCCCATATATGGAGTT
CCGCGTTACATAACTTACGGTAAATGGCCCGCCTGGCTGACCGCCCAACGACCCCCGCCCATTGACGTCA
ATAATGACGTATGTTCCCATAGTAACGCCAATAGGGACTTTCCATTGACGTCAATGGGTGGAGTATTTAC
GGTAAACTGCCCACTTGGCAGTACATCAAGTGTATCATATGCCAAGTCCGCCCCCTATTGACGTCAATGA
CGGTAAATGGCCCGCCTGGCATTATGCCCAGTACATGACCTTACGGGACTTTCCTACTTGGCAGTACATC
TACGTATTAGTCATCGCTATTACCATGGTGATGCGGTTTTGGCAGTACACCAATGGGCGTGGATAGCGGT
TTGACTCACGGGGATTTCCAAGTCTCCACCCCATTGACGTCAATGGGAGTTTGTTTTGGCACCAAAATCA
ACGGGACTTTCCAAAATGTCGTAACAACTGCGATCGCCCGCCCCGTTGACGCAAATGGGCGGTAGGCGTG
TACGGTGGGAGGTCTATATAAGCAGAGCTCGTTTAGTGAACCGTCAGATCACTAGAAGCTTTATTGCGGT
AGTTTATCACAGTTAAATTGCTAACGCAGTCAGTGCTTCTGACACAACAGTCTCGAACTTAAGCTGCAGT
GACTCTCTTAAGGTAGCCTTGCAGAAGTTGGTCGTGAGGCACTGGGCAGGTAAGTATCAAGGTTACAAGA
CAGGTTTAAGGAGACCAATAGAAACTGGGCTTGTCGAGACAGAGAAGACTCTTGCGTTTCTGATAGGCAC
CTATTGGTCTTACTGACATCCACTTTGCCTTTCTCTCCACAGGTGTCCACTCCCAGTTCAATTACAGCTC
TTAAGGCTAGAGTACTTAATACGACTCACTATAGGCTAGCGCCACCATGGAACACAGCGGGATTCTGGCT
AGTCTGATACTGATTGCTGTTCTCCCCCAAGGGAGCCCCTTCAAGATACAAGTGACCGAATATGAGGACA
AAGTATTTGTGACCTGCAATACCAGCGTCATGCATCTAGATGGAACGGTGGAAGGATGGTTTGCAAAGAA
TAAAACACTCAACTTGGGCAAAGGCGTTCTGGACCCACGAGGGATATATCTGTGTAATGGGACAGAGCAG
CTGGCAAAGGTGGTGTCTTCTGTGCAAGTCCATTACCGAATGTGCCAGAACTGTGTGGAGCTAGACTCGG
GCACCATGGCTGGTGTCATCTTCATTGACCTCATCGCAACTCTGCTCCTGGCTTTGGGCGTCTACTGCTT
TGCAGGACATGAGACCGGAAGGCCTTCTGGGGCTGCTGAGGTTCAAGCACTGCTGAAGAATGAGCAGCTG
TATCAGCCTCTTCGAGATCGTGAAGATACCCAGTACAGCCGTCTTGGAGGGAACTGGCCCCGGAACAAGA
AATCTGGAGGTTACCCATACGACGTCCCAGACTACGCTTAAGAATTCACGCGTGGTACCTCTAGAGTCGA
CCCGGGCGGCCGCTTCCCTTTAGTGAGGGTTAATGCTTCGAGCAGACATGATAAGATACATTGATGAGTT
TGGACAAACCACAACTAGAATGCAGTGAAAAAAATGCTTTATTTGTGAAATTTGTGATGCTATTGCTTTA
TTTGTAACCATTATAAGCTGCAATAAACAAGTTAACAACAACAATTGCATTCATTTTATGTTTCAGGTTC
AGGGGGAGATGTGGGAGGTTTTTTAAAGCAAGTAAAACCTCTACAAATGTGGTAAAATCCGATAAGGATC
GATCCGGGCTGGCGTAATAGCGAAGAGGCCCGCACCGATCGCCCTTCCCAACAGTTGCGCAGCCTGAATG
GCGAATGG
[124 nt withheld, positions 2039-2162]
C
[91 nt withheld, positions 2164-2254]
A
[49 nt withheld, positions 2256-2304]
CCTTTGACGTTGGAGTCCACGTTCTTT
[37 nt withheld, positions 2332-2368]
ACCCTATCTCGGTCTATTCTTTTGATTTATAAGGGATTTTGCCGATTTCGGCCTATTGGTTAAAAAATGA
GCTGATTTAACAAAAATTTAACGCGAATTTTAACAAAATATTAACGCTTACAATTTCCTGATGCGGTATT
TTCTCCTTACGCATCTGTGCGGTATTTCACACCGCATACGCGGATCTGCGCAGCACCATGGCCTGAAATA
ACCTCTGAAAGAGGAACTTGGTTAGGTACCTTCTGAGGCGGAAAGAACCAGCTGTGGAATGTGTGTCAGT
TAGGGTGTGGAAAGTCCCCAGGCTCCCCAGCAGGCAGAAGTATGCAAAGCATGCATCTCAATTAGTCAGC
AACCAGGTGTGGAAAGTCCCCAGGCTCCCCAGCAGGCAGAAGTATGCAAAGCATGCATCTCAATTAGTCA
GCAACCATAGTCCCGCCCCTAACTCCGCCCATCCCGCCCCTAACTCCGCCCAGTTCCGCCCATTCTCCGC
CCCATGGCTGACTAATTTTTTTTATTTATGCAGAGGCCGAGGCCGCCTCGGCCTCTGAGCTATTCCAGAA
GTAGTGAGGAGGCTTTTTTGGAGGCCTAGGCTTTTGCAAAAAGCTTGATTCTTCTGACACAACAGTCTCG
AACTTAAGGCTAGAGCCACCATGATTGAACAAGATGGATTGCACGCAGGTTCTCCGGCCGCTTGGGTGGA
GAGGCTATTCGGCTATGACTGGGCACAACAGACAATCGGCTGCTCTGATGCCGCCGTGTTCCGGCTGTCA
GCGCAGGGGCGCCCGGTTCTTTTTGTCAAGACCGACCTGTCCGGTGCCCTGAATGAACTGCAGGACGAGG
CAGCGCGGCTATCGTGGCTGGCCACGACGGGCGTTCCTTGCGCAGCTGTGCTCGACGTTGTCACTGAAGC
GGGAAGGGACTGGCTGCTATTGGGCGAAGTGCCGGGGCAGGATCTCCTGTCATCTCACCTTGCTCCTGCC
GAGAAAGTATCCATCATGGCTGATGCAATGCGGCGGCTGCATACGCTTGATCCGGCTACCTGCCCATTCG
ACCACCAAGCGAAACATCGCATCGAGCGAGCACGTACTCGGATGGAAGCCGGTCTTGTCGATCAGGATGA
TCTGGACGAAGAGCATCAGGGGCTCGCGCCAGCCGAACTGTTCGCCAGGCTCAAGGCGCGCATGCCCGAC
GGCGAGGATCTCGTCGTGACCCATGGCGATGCCTGCTTGCCGAATATCATGGTGGAAAATGGCCGCTTTT
CTGGATTCATCGACTGTGGCCGGCTGGGTGTGGCGGACCGCTATCAGGACATAGCGTTGGCTACCCGTGA
TATTGCTGAAGAGCTTGGCGGCGAATGGGCTGACCGCTTCCTCGTGCTTTACGGTATCGCCGCTCCCGAT
TCGCAGCGCATCGCCTTCTATCGCCTTCTTGACGAGTTCTTCTGAGCGGGACTCTGGGGTTCGAAATGAC
CGACCAAGCGACGCCCAACCTGCCATCACGATGGCCGCAATAAAATATCTTTATTTTCATTACATCTGTG
TGTTGGTTTTTTGTGTGAATCGATAGCGATAAGGATCCGCGTATGGTGCACTCTCAGTACAATCTGCTCT
GATGCCGCATAGTTAAGCCAGCCCCGACACCCGCCAACACCCGCTGACGCGCCCTGACGGGCTTGTCTGC
TCCCGGCATCCGCTTACAGACAAGCTGTGACCGTCTCCGGGAGCTGCATGTGTCAGAGGTTTTCACCGTC
ATCACCGAAACGCGCGAGACGAAAGGGCCTCGTGATACGCCTATTTTTATAGGTTAATGTCATGATAATA
ATGGTTTCTTAGACGTCAGGTGGCACTTTTCGGGGAAATGTGCGCGGAACCCCTATTTGTTTATTTTTCT
AAATACATTCAAATATGTATCCGCTCATGAGACAATAACCCTGATAAATGCTTCAATAATATTGAAAAAG
GAAGAGTATGAGTATTCAACATTTCCGTGTCGCCCTTATTCCCTTTTTTGCGGCATTTTGCCTTCCTGTT
TTTGCTCACCCAGAAACGCTGGTGAAAGTAAAAGATGCTGAAGATCAGTTGGGTGCACGAGTGGGTTACA
TCGAACTGGATCTCAACAGCGGTAAGATCCTTGAGAGTTTTCGCCCCGAAGAACGTTTTCCAATGATGAG
CACTTTTAAAGTTCTGCTATGTGGCGCGGTATTATCCCGTATTGACGCCGGGCAAGAGCAACTCGGTCGC
CGCATACACTATTCTCAGAATGACTTGGTTGAGTACTCACCAGTCACAGAAAAGCATCTTACGGATGGCA
TGACAGTAAGAGAATTATGCAGTGCTGCCATAACCATGAGTGATAACACTGCGGCCAACTTACTTCTGAC
AACGATCGGAGGACCGAAGGAGCTAACCGCTTTTTTGCACAACATGGGGGATCATGTAACTCGCCTTGAT
CGTTGGGAACCGGAGCTGAATGAAGCCATACCAAACGACGAGCGTGACACCACGATGCCTGTAGCAATGG
CAACAACGTTGCGCAAACTATTAACTGGCGAACTACTTACTCTAGCTTCCCGGCAACAATTAATAGACTG
GATGGAGGCGGATAAAGTTGCAGGACCACTTCTGCGCTCGGCCCTTCCGGCTGGCTGGTTTATTGCTGAT
AAATCTGGAGCCGGTGAGCGTGGGTCTCGCGGTATCATTGCAGCACTGGGGCCAGATGGTAAGCCCTCCC
GTATCGTAGTTATCTACACGACGGGGAGTCAGGCAACTATGGATGAACGAAATAGACAGATCGCTGAGAT
AGGTGCCTCACTGATTAAGCATTGGTAACTGTCAGACCAAGTTTACTCATATATACTTTAGATTGATTTA
AAACTTCATTTTTAATTTAAAAGGATCTAGGTGAAGATCCTTTTTGATAATCTCATGACCAAAATCCCTT
AACGTGAGTTTTCGTTCCACTGAGCGTCAGACCCCGTAGAAAAGATCAAAGGATCTTCTTGAGATCCTTT
TTTTCTGCGCGTAATCTGCTGCTTGCAAACAAAAAAACCACCGCTACCAGCGGTGGTTTGTTTGCCGGAT
CAAGAGCTACCAACTCTTTTTCCGAAGGTAACTGGCTTCAGCAGAGCGCAGATACCAAATACTGTTCTTC
TAGTGTAGCCGTAGTTAGGCCACCACTTCAAGAACTCTGTAGCACCGCCTACATACCTCGCTCTGCTAAT
CCTGTTACCAGTGGCTGCTGCCAGTGGCGATAAGTCGTGTCTTACCGGGTTGGACTCAAGACGATAGTTA
CCGGATAAGGCGCAGCGGTCGGGCTGAACGGGGGGTTCGTGCACACAGCCCAGCTTGGAGCGAACGACCT
ACACCGAACTGAGATACCTACAGCGTGAGCTATGAGAAAGCGCCACGCTTCCCGAAGGGAGAAAGGCGGA
CAGGTATCCGGTAAGCGGCAGGGTCGGAACAGGAGAGCGCACGAGGGAGCTTCCAGGGGGAAACGCCTGG
TATCTTTATAGTCCTGTCGGGTTTCGCCACCTCTGACTTGAGCGTCGATTTTTGTGATGCTCGTCAGGGG
GGCGGAGCCTATGGAAAAACGCCAGCAACGCGGCCTTTTTACGGTTCCTGGCCTTTTGCTGGCCTTTTGC
TCACATGGCTCGACAGATCT
Features (pLannotate 1.2.2; 19 found; start..end, strand, type, name):
    140..517     +  enhancer       CMV enhancer: human cytomegalovirus immediate early enhancer
    518..729     +  promoter       CMV promoter: human cytomegalovirus (CMV) immediate early promoter
    890..1022    +  intron         chimeric intron: chimera between introns from human β-globin and immunoglobulin heavy chain genes
   1067..1085    +  promoter       T7 promoter: promoter for bacteriophage T7 RNA polymerase
   1097..1615    +  CDS            Cd3d: CD3D_MOUSE - Also known as T3d. Experimental evidence at protein level: Swiss-Prot protein existence level 1. Part of the TCR-CD3 complex present on T-lymphocyte cell surface that plays an essential role in adaptive immune response. When antigen presenting cells (APCs) activate T-cell receptor (TCR), TCR- mediated signals are transmitted across the cell membrane by the CD3 chains CD3D, CD3E, CD3G and CD3Z. All CD3 chains contain immunoreceptor tyrosine-based activation motifs (ITAMs) in their cytoplasmic domain. Upon TCR engagement, these motifs become phosphorylated by Src family protein tyro
   1697..1714    -  promoter       T3 promoter (fragment): promoter for bacteriophage T3 RNA polymerase
   1732..1853    -  polyA_signal   SV40 poly(A) signal: SV40 polyadenylation signal
   1876..1944    -  CDS            large T antigen (fragment): large T antigen from SV40 (simian virus 40)
   1968..2035    +  CDS            lacZα (fragment): LacZα fragment of β-galactosidase; lacZ fragment
   2039..2467    +  rep_origin     f1 ori (sequence partly withheld): f1 bacteriophage origin of replication; arrow indicates direction of (+) strand synthesis
   2495..2546    -  misc_feature   bom (fragment): basis of mobility region from pBR322
   2611..2968    +  promoter       SV40 promoter: SV40 enhancer and early promoter
   3019..3810    +  CDS            neo: KKA2_KLEPN - Also known as kan, nptII. Experimental evidence at protein level: Swiss-Prot protein existence level 1. Resistance to kanamycin, neomycin, paromomycin, ribostamycin, butirosin and gentamicin B. From Klebsiella pneumoniae.
   3877..3925    +  polyA_signal   poly(A) signal: synthetic polyadenylation signal
   3945..3999    -  misc_feature   bom (fragment): basis of mobility region from pBR322
   4101..4136    -  CDS            rop (fragment): Rop protein, which maintains plasmids at low copy number; rop
   4231..4335    +  promoter       AmpR promoter: bla
   4336..5196    +  CDS            AmpR: β-lactamase; bla; confers resistance to ampicillin, carbenicillin, and related antibiotics
   5367..5955    +  rep_origin     ori: high-copy-number ColE1/pMB1/pBR322/pUC origin of replication
