[The description below was written by a language model from this plasmid's Addgene catalogue record and pLannotate feature annotations shown in this document.]
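Description:
pCINeo CD3 delta is a 6,028 nt mammalian expression plasmid built on the pCINeo backbone and carrying mouse CD3-delta (Cd3d, also called T3d), a chain of the TCR-CD3 complex on T lymphocytes. It is propagated in E. coli from a high-copy ColE1/pUC-type origin under ampicillin selection (AmpR, β-lactamase with its own promoter). An f1 phage origin is also present, which allows single-stranded DNA production. For mammalian cells, an SV40 enhancer/early promoter drives the neo (nptII) gene, followed by a synthetic poly(A) signal. This aminoglycoside phosphotransferase cassette is of the kind generally used to select stably transfected cells.

The expression cassette begins with the human cytomegalovirus immediate early enhancer and promoter. A chimeric β-globin/immunoglobulin heavy chain intron follows, an element generally included to improve transcript processing and expression. The Cd3d coding sequence comes next, cloned between NheI and EcoRI sites that were both preserved, and the cassette ends in an SV40 polyadenylation signal. A T7 promoter lies just upstream of the insert and a T3 promoter fragment lies downstream in the opposite orientation. These can serve for in vitro transcription or as priming sites.

The catalogue lists the insert as wild-type with a C-terminal HA epitope tag, which would allow detection with anti-HA antibodies, although the feature table does not annotate the tag separately. The catalogue also gives the insert size as about 400 bp, whereas the annotated Cd3d coding region spans roughly 520 bp. The record states the purpose only as mammalian expression. The associated publication concerns a ubiquitin ligase implicated in degradation from the endoplasmic reticulum, which suggests the tagged CD3-delta was expressed as a protein substrate in that context.
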