Addgene plasmid #201814: pCINeo CD3 delta
Purpose: Mammalian Expression
Depositing lab: Allan Weissman. Depositing organization: National Cancer Institute (NCI). Publication: The tumor autocrine motility factor receptor, gp78, is a ubiquitin protein ligase implicated in degradation from the endoplasmic reticulum. Fang S, Ferrone M, Yang C, Jensen JP, Tiwari S, Weissman AM. Proc Natl Acad Sci U S A. 2001 Dec 4. 98(25):14422-7. 10.1073/pnas.251401598 PubMed 11724934.
Backbone
  Vector backbone: pCINeo
  Vector type: Mammalian Expression
Growth in bacteria
  Bacterial resistance: Ampicillin, 100 μg/mL
  Growth temperature: 37°C
  Growth strain: DH5alpha
  Copy number: High Copy
Gene/Insert
  Gene/Insert name: CD3-delta
  Species: M. musculus (mouse)
  Insert size (bp): 400
  Mutation: none
  Entrez Gene: Cd3d (a.k.a. T3d)
  Tag / fusion protein: HA (C terminal on insert)
  Cloning method: Restriction Enzyme; 5′ cloning site NheI (not destroyed); 3′ cloning site EcoRI (not destroyed)
  Sequencing primers: 5′ unknown
Terms and licenses: Academic/Nonprofit Terms; Industry Terms: Not Available to Industry
How to cite: pCINeo CD3 delta was a gift from Allan Weissman (Addgene plasmid # 201814 ; http://n2t.net/addgene:201814 ; RRID:Addgene_201814)
